Addgene plasmid #77339: ADCK2 gRNA (BRDN0001147187)
Purpose: 3rd generation lentiviral gRNA plasmid targeting human ADCK2
Depositing lab: John Doench & David Root. Depositing organization: Broad Institute. Publication: Optimized sgRNA design to maximize activity and minimize off-target effects of CRISPR-Cas9. Doench JG, Fusi N, Sullender M, Hegde M, Vaimberg EW, Donovan KF, Smith I, Tothova Z, Wilen C, Orchard R, Virgin HW, Listgarten J, Root DE. Nat Biotechnol. 2016 Jan 18. doi: 10.1038/nbt.3437. PubMed 26780180.
Backbone
  Vector backbone: lentiGuide-Puro
  Backbone manufacturer: Zhang Lab (Addgene plasmid # 52963)
  Vector type: Mammalian Expression, Lentiviral, CRISPR
  Selectable markers: Puromycin
Growth in bacteria
  Bacterial resistance: Ampicillin, 100 μg/mL
  Growth temperature: 37°C
  Growth strain: DH5alpha
  Copy number: High Copy
Gene/Insert
  Gene/Insert name: ADCK2 (alt names: ADCK2; NM_052853.3)
  gRNA/shRNA sequence: CCTCCGAAAACAGATCGCGC
  Species: H. sapiens (human)
  Entrez Gene: ADCK2 (a.k.a. AARF, MGC20727)
  Promoter: hU6
  Cloning method: Unknown
  Sequencing primers: 5′ U6-F; 3′ pS2-R
Terms and licenses: Academic/Nonprofit Terms; Industry Terms: Not Available to Industry
Depositor comments: The gRNA was designed to target the following Genbank reference sequence(s): NM_052853.3. Note that this plasmid does NOT contain Cas9. It should be used in conjunction with lentiCas9-Blast (Addgene #52962) or otherwise with cell lines already expressing Cas9. Browse the full kinome gRNA library at http://www.addgene.org/pooled-library/broadgpp-human-kinome/ or visit http://www.broadinstitute.org/rnai/public/ for detailed protocols and information.
How to cite: ADCK2 gRNA (BRDN0001147187) was a gift from John Doench & David Root (Addgene plasmid # 77339 ; http://n2t.net/addgene:77339 ; RRID:Addgene_77339)
