[The description below was written by a language model from this plasmid's Addgene catalogue record and pLannotate feature annotations shown in this document.]
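Description:
ADCK2 gRNA (BRDN0001147187) is a third-generation lentiviral guide RNA plasmid built on the lentiGuide-Puro backbone and designed to direct Streptococcus pyogenes Cas9 to the human ADCK2 gene. It is propagated in E. coli as a high-copy plasmid through a ColE1/pUC-type origin with ampicillin selection from the β-lactamase gene. The backbone also carries an f1 origin, an SV40 origin and poly(A) signal, and remnants of lac and T7/T3 cloning elements.

The lentiviral transfer cassette begins with an RSV promoter fused to a truncated HIV-1 5' LTR, which makes genomic RNA production Tat-independent. This is followed by the Ψ packaging signal with adjoining gag sequence and the Rev response element for Rev-dependent nuclear export. Downstream, a human U6 RNA polymerase III promoter drives the ADCK2-specific spacer joined to the Cas9 gRNA scaffold, and a cPPT/CTS element aids nuclear import of the viral genome. A second expression unit uses the EF-1α core promoter with its intron A to express puromycin N-acetyltransferase, allowing puromycin selection of transduced mammalian cells. The WPRE enhances transcript expression, and the ΔU3 3' LTR makes the integrated provirus self-inactivating.

The plasmid does not encode Cas9, so it must be used with a separate Cas9 vector or in cells that already express Cas9. The guide was designed against a human ADCK2 reference transcript and belongs to a human kinome gRNA collection, which suits it to individual or set-based ADCK2 knockout experiments delivered by lentiviral transduction.
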