Features (pLannotate 1.2.2; 29 found; start..end, strand, type, name):
     14..80      +  CDS            small t antigen (fragment): SV40 (simian virus 40) small t antigen
    106..317     +  promoter       EF-1α core promoter: core promoter for human elongation factor EF-1α
    318..1256    +  intron         EF-1α intron A: intron upstream of the start codon of human EF-1α
   1278..1877    +  CDS            PuroR (fragment): puromycin N-acetyltransferase; pac from Streptomyces; confers resistance to puromycin
   1893..2481    +  misc_feature   WPRE: woodchuck hepatitis virus posttranscriptional regulatory element
   2532..2551    +  misc_feature   cPPT/CTS (fragment): central polypurine tract and central termination sequence of HIV-1
   2553..2786    +  LTR            3' LTR (ΔU3): self-inactivating 3' long terminal repeat (LTR) from HIV-1
   2864..2985    +  polyA_signal   SV40 poly(A) signal: SV40 polyadenylation signal
   3025..3160    +  rep_origin     SV40 ori: SV40 origin of replication
   3181..3199    -  promoter       T7 promoter: promoter for bacteriophage T7 RNA polymerase
   3207..3362    +  CDS            lacZα (fragment): LacZα fragment of β-galactosidase; lacZ fragment
   3367..3795    +  rep_origin     f1 ori (sequence partly withheld): f1 bacteriophage origin of replication; arrow indicates direction of (+) strand synthesis
   3848..3952    +  promoter       AmpR promoter: bla
   3953..4813    +  CDS            AmpR: β-lactamase; bla; confers resistance to ampicillin, carbenicillin, and related antibiotics
   4984..5572    +  rep_origin     ori: high-copy-number ColE1/pMB1/pBR322/pUC origin of replication
   5755..5847    +  CDS            lacI (fragment): lac repressor; lacI; The lac repressor binds to the lac operator to inhibit transcription in E. coli. This inhibition can be relieved by adding lactose or isopropyl-β-D-thiogalactopyranoside (IPTG).
   5860..5881    +  protein_bind   CAP binding site: CAP binding activates transcription in the presence of cAMP. E. coli catabolite activator protein
   5896..5926    +  promoter       lac promoter: promoter for the E. coli lac operon
   5934..5950    +  protein_bind   lac operator: The lac repressor binds to the lac operator to inhibit transcription in E. coli. This inhibition can be relieved by adding lactose or isopropyl-β-D-thiogalactopyranoside (IPTG). lac repressor encoded by lacI
   5995..6013    +  promoter       T3 promoter: promoter for bacteriophage T3 RNA polymerase
   6041..6267    +  promoter       RSV promoter: Rous sarcoma virus enhancer/promoter
   6268..6448    +  LTR            5' LTR (truncated): truncated 5' long terminal repeat (LTR) from HIV-1
   6495..6620    +  misc_feature   HIV-1 Ψ: packaging signal of human immunodeficiency virus type 1
   6604..6967    +  CDS            HIV-1 gag (fragment): gag protein from human immunodeficiency virus 1; gag
   7113..7346    +  misc_feature   RRE: The Rev response element (RRE) of HIV-1 allows for Rev-dependent mRNA export from the nucleus to the cytoplasm.
   7723..7749    +  CDS            Rev (fragment): human immunodeficiency virus 1 (HIV-1) Rev protein; rev; enhances nuclear export of unspliced and incompletely spliced viral mRNAs
   7753..7993    +  promoter       U6 promoter: RNA polymerase III promoter for human U6 snRNA
   8023..8098    +  misc_RNA       gRNA scaffold: guide RNA scaffold for the Streptococcus pyogenes CRISPR/Cas9 system
   8154..8271    +  misc_feature   cPPT/CTS: central polypurine tract and central termination sequence of HIV-1
>Addgene plasmid #77339 | ADCK2 gRNA (BRDN0001147187) | addgene full sequence | sequence record 187570 | Addgene Assembled Sequence
CCCGGGTGCAAAGATGGATAAAGTTTTAAACAGAGAGGAATCTTTGCAGCTAATGGACCTTCTAGGTCTT
GAAAGGAGTGGGAATTGGCTCCGGTGCCCGTCAGTGGGCAGAGCGCACATCGCCCACAGTCCCCGAGAAG
TTGGGGGGAGGGGTCGGCAATTGATCCGGTGCCTAGAGAAGGTGGCGCGGGGTAAACTGGGAAAGTGATG
TCGTGTACTGGCTCCGCCTTTTTCCCGAGGGTGGGGGAGAACCGTATATAAGTGCAGTAGTCGCCGTGAA
CGTTCTTTTTCGCAACGGGTTTGCCGCCAGAACACAGGTAAGTGCCGTGTGTGGTTCCCGCGGGCCTGGC
CTCTTTACGGGTTATGGCCCTTGCGTGCCTTGAATTACTTCCACCTGGCTGCAGTACGTGATTCTTGATC
CCGAGCTTCGGGTTGGAAGTGGGTGGGAGAGTTCGAGGCCTTGCGCTTAAGGAGCCCCTTCGCCTCGTGC
TTGAGTTGAGGCCTGGCCTGGGCGCTGGGGCCGCCGCGTGCGAATCTGGTGGCACCTTCGCGCCTGTCTC
GCTGCTTTCGATAAGTCTCTAGCCATTTAAAATTTTTGATGACCTGCTGCGACGCTTTTTTTCTGGCAAG
ATAGTCTTGTAAATGCGGGCCAAGATCTGCACACTGGTATTTCGGTTTTTGGGGCCGCGGGCGGCGACGG
GGCCCGTGCGTCCCAGCGCACATGTTCGGCGAGGCGGGGCCTGCGAGCGCGGCCACCGAGAATCGGACGG
GGGTAGTCTCAAGCTGGCCGGCCTGCTCTGGTGCCTGGCCTCGCGCCGCCGTGTATCGCCCCGCCCTGGG
CGGCAAGGCTGGCCCGGTCGGCACCAGTTGCGTGAGCGGAAAGATGGCCGCTTCCCGGCCCTGCTGCAGG
GAGCTCAAAATGGAGGACGCGGCGCTCGGGAGAGCGGGCGGGTGAGTCACCCACACAAAGGAAAAGGGCC
TTTCCGTCCTCAGCCGTCGCTTCATGTGACTCCACGGAGTACCGGGCGCCGTCCAGGCACCTCGATTAGT
TCTCGAGCTTTTGGAGTACGTCGTCTTTAGGTTGGGGGGAGGGGTTTTATGCGATGGAGTTTCCCCACAC
TGAGTGGGTGGAGACTGAAGTTAGGCCAGCTTGGCACTTGATGTAATTCTCCTTGGAATTTGCCCTTTTT
GAGTTTGGATCTTGGTTCATTCTCAAGCCTCAGACAGTGGTTCAAAGTTTTTTTCTTCCATTTCAGGTGT
CGTGACGTACGGCCACCATGACCGAGTACAAGCCCACGGTGCGCCTCGCCACCCGCGACGACGTCCCCAG
GGCCGTACGCACCCTCGCCGCCGCGTTCGCCGACTACCCCGCCACGCGCCACACCGTCGATCCGGACCGC
CACATCGAGCGGGTCACCGAGCTGCAAGAACTCTTCCTCACGCGCGTCGGGCTCGACATCGGCAAGGTGT
GGGTCGCGGACGACGGCGCCGCCGTGGCGGTCTGGACCACGCCGGAGAGCGTCGAAGCGGGGGCGGTGTT
CGCCGAGATCGGCCCGCGCATGGCCGAGTTGAGCGGTTCCCGGCTGGCCGCGCAGCAACAGATGGAAGGC
CTCCTGGCGCCGCACCGGCCCAAGGAGCCCGCGTGGTTCCTGGCCACCGTCGGAGTCTCGCCCGACCACC
AGGGCAAGGGTCTGGGCAGCGCCGTCGTGCTCCCCGGAGTGGAGGCGGCCGAGCGCGCCGGGGTGCCCGC
CTTCCTGGAGACCTCCGCGCCCCGCAACCTCCCCTTCTACGAGCGGCTCGGCTTCACCGTCACCGCCGAC
GTCGAGGTGCCCGAAGGACCGCGCACCTGGTGCATGACCCGCAAGCCCGGTGCCTGAACGCGTTAAGTCG
ACAATCAACCTCTGGATTACAAAATTTGTGAAAGATTGACTGGTATTCTTAACTATGTTGCTCCTTTTAC
GCTATGTGGATACGCTGCTTTAATGCCTTTGTATCATGCTATTGCTTCCCGTATGGCTTTCATTTTCTCC
TCCTTGTATAAATCCTGGTTGCTGTCTCTTTATGAGGAGTTGTGGCCCGTTGTCAGGCAACGTGGCGTGG
TGTGCACTGTGTTTGCTGACGCAACCCCCACTGGTTGGGGCATTGCCACCACCTGTCAGCTCCTTTCCGG
GACTTTCGCTTTCCCCCTCCCTATTGCCACGGCGGAACTCATCGCCGCCTGCCTTGCCCGCTGCTGGACA
GGGGCTCGGCTGTTGGGCACTGACAATTCCGTGGTGTTGTCGGGGAAATCATCGTCCTTTCCTTGGCTGC
TCGCCTGTGTTGCCACCTGGATTCTGCGCGGGACGTCCTTCTGCTACGTCCCTTCGGCCCTCAATCCAGC
GGACCTTCCTTCCCGCGGCCTGCTGCCGGCTCTGCGGCCTCTTCCGCGTCTTCGCCTTCGCCCTCAGACG
AGTCGGATCTCCCTTTGGGCCGCCTCCCCGCGTCGACTTTAAGACCAATGACTTACAAGGCAGCTGTAGA
TCTTAGCCACTTTTTAAAAGAAAAGGGGGGACTGGAAGGGCTAATTCACTCCCAACGAAGACAAGATCTG
CTTTTTGCTTGTACTGGGTCTCTCTGGTTAGACCAGATCTGAGCCTGGGAGCTCTCTGGCTAACTAGGGA
ACCCACTGCTTAAGCCTCAATAAAGCTTGCCTTGAGTGCTTCAAGTAGTGTGTGCCCGTCTGTTGTGTGA
CTCTGGTAACTAGAGATCCCTCAGACCCTTTTAGTCAGTGTGGAAAATCTCTAGCAGTACGTATAGTAGT
TCATGTCATCTTATTATTCAGTATTTATAACTTGCAAAGAAATGAATATCAGAGAGTGAGAGGAACTTGT
TTATTGCAGCTTATAATGGTTACAAATAAAGCAATAGCATCACAAATTTCACAAATAAAGCATTTTTTTC
ACTGCATTCTAGTTGTGGTTTGTCCAAACTCATCAATGTATCTTATCATGTCTGGCTCTAGCTATCCCGC
CCCTAACTCCGCCCATCCCGCCCCTAACTCCGCCCAGTTCCGCCCATTCTCCGCCCCATGGCTGACTAAT
TTTTTTTATTTATGCAGAGGCCGAGGCCGCCTCGGCCTCTGAGCTATTCCAGAAGTAGTGAGGAGGCTTT
TTTGGAGGCCTAGGGACGTACCCAATTCGCCCTATAGTGAGTCGTATTACGCGCGCTCACTGGCCGTCGT
TTTACAACGTCGTGACTGGGAAAACCCTGGCGTTACCCAACTTAATCGCCTTGCAGCACATCCCCCTTTC
GCCAGCTGGCGTAATAGCGAAGAGGCCCGCACCGATCGCCCTTCCCAACAGTTGCGCAGCCTGAATGGCG
AATGGG
[124 nt withheld, positions 3367-3490]
C
[91 nt withheld, positions 3492-3582]
A
[49 nt withheld, positions 3584-3632]
CCTTTGACGTTGGAGTCCACGTTCTTT
[37 nt withheld, positions 3660-3696]
ACCCTATCTCGGTCTATTCTTTTGATTTATAAGGGATTTTGCCGATTTCGGCCTATTGGTTAAAAAATGA
GCTGATTTAACAAAAATTTAACGCGAATTTTAACAAAATATTAACGCTTACAATTTAGGTGGCACTTTTC
GGGGAAATGTGCGCGGAACCCCTATTTGTTTATTTTTCTAAATACATTCAAATATGTATCCGCTCATGAG
ACAATAACCCTGATAAATGCTTCAATAATATTGAAAAAGGAAGAGTATGAGTATTCAACATTTCCGTGTC
GCCCTTATTCCCTTTTTTGCGGCATTTTGCCTTCCTGTTTTTGCTCACCCAGAAACGCTGGTGAAAGTAA
AAGATGCTGAAGATCAGTTGGGTGCACGAGTGGGTTACATCGAACTGGATCTCAACAGCGGTAAGATCCT
TGAGAGTTTTCGCCCCGAAGAACGTTTTCCAATGATGAGCACTTTTAAAGTTCTGCTATGTGGCGCGGTA
TTATCCCGTATTGACGCCGGGCAAGAGCAACTCGGTCGCCGCATACACTATTCTCAGAATGACTTGGTTG
AGTACTCACCAGTCACAGAAAAGCATCTTACGGATGGCATGACAGTAAGAGAATTATGCAGTGCTGCCAT
AACCATGAGTGATAACACTGCGGCCAACTTACTTCTGACAACGATCGGAGGACCGAAGGAGCTAACCGCT
TTTTTGCACAACATGGGGGATCATGTAACTCGCCTTGATCGTTGGGAACCGGAGCTGAATGAAGCCATAC
CAAACGACGAGCGTGACACCACGATGCCTGTAGCAATGGCAACAACGTTGCGCAAACTATTAACTGGCGA
ACTACTTACTCTAGCTTCCCGGCAACAATTAATAGACTGGATGGAGGCGGATAAAGTTGCAGGACCACTT
CTGCGCTCGGCCCTTCCGGCTGGCTGGTTTATTGCTGATAAATCTGGAGCCGGTGAGCGTGGGTCTCGCG
GTATCATTGCAGCACTGGGGCCAGATGGTAAGCCCTCCCGTATCGTAGTTATCTACACGACGGGGAGTCA
GGCAACTATGGATGAACGAAATAGACAGATCGCTGAGATAGGTGCCTCACTGATTAAGCATTGGTAACTG
TCAGACCAAGTTTACTCATATATACTTTAGATTGATTTAAAACTTCATTTTTAATTTAAAAGGATCTAGG
TGAAGATCCTTTTTGATAATCTCATGACCAAAATCCCTTAACGTGAGTTTTCGTTCCACTGAGCGTCAGA
CCCCGTAGAAAAGATCAAAGGATCTTCTTGAGATCCTTTTTTTCTGCGCGTAATCTGCTGCTTGCAAACA
AAAAAACCACCGCTACCAGCGGTGGTTTGTTTGCCGGATCAAGAGCTACCAACTCTTTTTCCGAAGGTAA
CTGGCTTCAGCAGAGCGCAGATACCAAATACTGTTCTTCTAGTGTAGCCGTAGTTAGGCCACCACTTCAA
GAACTCTGTAGCACCGCCTACATACCTCGCTCTGCTAATCCTGTTACCAGTGGCTGCTGCCAGTGGCGAT
AAGTCGTGTCTTACCGGGTTGGACTCAAGACGATAGTTACCGGATAAGGCGCAGCGGTCGGGCTGAACGG
GGGGTTCGTGCACACAGCCCAGCTTGGAGCGAACGACCTACACCGAACTGAGATACCTACAGCGTGAGCT
ATGAGAAAGCGCCACGCTTCCCGAAGGGAGAAAGGCGGACAGGTATCCGGTAAGCGGCAGGGTCGGAACA
GGAGAGCGCACGAGGGAGCTTCCAGGGGGAAACGCCTGGTATCTTTATAGTCCTGTCGGGTTTCGCCACC
TCTGACTTGAGCGTCGATTTTTGTGATGCTCGTCAGGGGGGCGGAGCCTATGGAAAAACGCCAGCAACGC
GGCCTTTTTACGGTTCCTGGCCTTTTGCTGGCCTTTTGCTCACATGTTCTTTCCTGCGTTATCCCCTGAT
TCTGTGGATAACCGTATTACCGCCTTTGAGTGAGCTGATACCGCTCGCCGCAGCCGAACGACCGAGCGCA
GCGAGTCAGTGAGCGAGGAAGCGGAAGAGCGCCCAATACGCAAACCGCCTCTCCCCGCGCGTTGGCCGAT
TCATTAATGCAGCTGGCACGACAGGTTTCCCGACTGGAAAGCGGGCAGTGAGCGCAACGCAATTAATGTG
AGTTAGCTCACTCATTAGGCACCCCAGGCTTTACACTTTATGCTTCCGGCTCGTATGTTGTGTGGAATTG
TGAGCGGATAACAATTTCACACAGGAAACAGCTATGACCATGATTACGCCAAGCGCGCAATTAACCCTCA
CTAAAGGGAACAAAAGCTGGAGCTGCAAGCTTAATGTAGTCTTATGCAATACTCTTGTAGTCTTGCAACA
TGGTAACGATGAGTTAGCAACATGCCTTACAAGGAGAGAAAAAGCACCGTGCATGCCGATTGGTGGAAGT
AAGGTGGTACGATCGTGCCTTATTAGGAAGGCAACAGACGGGTCTGACATGGATTGGACGAACCACTGAA
TTGCCGCATTGCAGAGATATTGTATTTAAGTGCCTAGCTCGATACATAAACGGGTCTCTCTGGTTAGACC
AGATCTGAGCCTGGGAGCTCTCTGGCTAACTAGGGAACCCACTGCTTAAGCCTCAATAAAGCTTGCCTTG
AGTGCTTCAAGTAGTGTGTGCCCGTCTGTTGTGTGACTCTGGTAACTAGAGATCCCTCAGACCCTTTTAG
TCAGTGTGGAAAATCTCTAGCAGTGGCGCCCGAACAGGGACTTGAAAGCGAAAGGGAAACCAGAGGAGCT
CTCTCGACGCAGGACTCGGCTTGCTGAAGCGCGCACGGCAAGAGGCGAGGGGCGGCGACTGGTGAGTACG
CCAAAAATTTTGACTAGCGGAGGCTAGAAGGAGAGAGATGGGTGCGAGAGCGTCAGTATTAAGCGGGGGA
GAATTAGATCGCGATGGGAAAAAATTCGGTTAAGGCCAGGGGGAAAGAAAAAATATAAATTAAAACATAT
AGTATGGGCAAGCAGGGAGCTAGAACGATTCGCAGTTAATCCTGGCCTGTTAGAAACATCAGAAGGCTGT
AGACAAATACTGGGACAGCTACAACCATCCCTTCAGACAGGATCAGAAGAACTTAGATCATTATATAATA
CAGTAGCAACCCTCTATTGTGTGCATCAAAGGATAGAGATAAAAGACACCAAGGAAGCTTTAGACAAGAT
AGAGGAAGAGCAAAACAAAAGTAAGACCACCGCACAGCAAGCGGCCGCTGATCTTCAGACCTGGAGGAGG
AGATATGAGGGACAATTGGAGAAGTGAATTATATAAATATAAAGTAGTAAAAATTGAACCATTAGGAGTA
GCACCCACCAAGGCAAAGAGAAGAGTGGTGCAGAGAGAAAAAAGAGCAGTGGGAATAGGAGCTTTGTTCC
TTGGGTTCTTGGGAGCAGCAGGAAGCACTATGGGCGCAGCGTCAATGACGCTGACGGTACAGGCCAGACA
ATTATTGTCTGGTATAGTGCAGCAGCAGAACAATTTGCTGAGGGCTATTGAGGCGCAACAGCATCTGTTG
CAACTCACAGTCTGGGGCATCAAGCAGCTCCAGGCAAGAATCCTGGCTGTGGAAAGATACCTAAAGGATC
AACAGCTCCTGGGGATTTGGGGTTGCTCTGGAAAACTCATTTGCACCACTGCTGTGCCTTGGAATGCTAG
TTGGAGTAATAAATCTCTGGAACAGATTTGGAATCACACGACCTGGATGGAGTGGGACAGAGAAATTAAC
AATTACACAAGCTTAATACACTCCTTAATTGAAGAATCGCAAAACCAGCAAGAAAAGAATGAACAAGAAT
TATTGGAATTAGATAAATGGGCAAGTTTGTGGAATTGGTTTAACATAACAAATTGGCTGTGGTATATAAA
ATTATTCATAATGATAGTAGGAGGCTTGGTAGGTTTAAGAATAGTTTTTGCTGTACTTTCTATAGTGAAT
AGAGTTAGGCAGGGATATTCACCATTATCGTTTCAGACCCACCTCCCAACCCCGAGGGGACCCAGAGAGG
GCCTATTTCCCATGATTCCTTCATATTTGCATATACGATACAAGGCTGTTAGAGAGATAATTAGAATTAA
TTTGACTGTAAACACAAAGATATTAGTACAAAATACGTGACGTAGAAAGTAATAATTTCTTGGGTAGTTT
GCAGTTTTAAAATTATGTTTTAAAATGGACTATCATATGCTTACCGTAACTTGAAAGTATTTCGATTTCT
TGGCTTTATATATCTTGTGGAAAGGACGAAACACCGCCTCCGAAAACAGATCGCGCGTTTTAGAGCTAGA
AATAGCAAGTTAAAATAAGGCTAGTCCGTTATCAACTTGAAAAAGTGGCACCGAGTCGGTGCTTTTTTAA
GCTTGGCGTAACTAGATCTTGAGACAAATGGCAGTATTCATCCACAATTTTAAAAGAAAAGGGGGGATTG
GGGGGTACAGTGCAGGGGAAAGAATAGTAGACATAATAGCAACAGACATACAAACTAAAGAATTACAAAA
ACAAATTACAAAAATTCAAAATTTTCGGGTTTATTACAGGGACAGCAGAGATCCACTTTGGCGCCGGCTC
GAGGGGG
