>Addgene plasmid #77339 | ADCK2 gRNA (BRDN0001147187) | depositor partial sequence | sequence record 144799 | Target Sequence
CCTCCGAAAACAGATCGCGC
