>Addgene plasmid #77339 | ADCK2 gRNA (BRDN0001147187) | addgene partial sequence | sequence record 187569 | hU6-F
TAGAAAGTAATAATTTCTTGGGTAGTTTGCAGTTTTAAAATTATGTTTTAAAATGGACTATCATATGCTT
ACCGTAACTTGAAAGTATTTCGATTTCTTGGCTTTATATATCTTGTGGAAAGGACGAAACACCGCCTCCG
AAAACAGATCGCGCGTTTTAGAGCTAGAAATAGCAAGTTAAAATAAGGCTAGTCCGTTATCAACTTGAAA
AAGTGGCACCGAGTCGGTGCTTTTTTAAGCTTGGCGTAACTAGATCTTGAGACAAATGGCAGTATTCATC
CACAATTTTAAAAGAAAAGGGGGGATTGGGGGGTACAGTGCAGGGGAAAGAATAGTAGACATAATAGCAA
CAGACATACAAACTAAAGAATTACAAAAACAAATTACAAAAATTCAAAATTTTCGGGTTTATTACAGGGA
CAGCAGAGATCCACTTTGGCGCCGGCTCGAGGGGGCCCGGGTGCAAAGATGGATAAAGTTTTAAACAGAG
AGGAATCTTTGCAGCTAATGGACCTTCTAGGTCTTGAAAGGAGTGGGAATTGGCTCCGGTGCCCGTCAGT
GGGCAGAGCG
